Addgene plasmid #117772: pPRISM-Stop-gcry-mRFP
Purpose: Donor for precise CRISPR directed genomic integration using the GeneWeld method
Depositing lab: Jeffrey Essner. Publication: Efficient targeted integration directed by short homology in zebrafish and mammalian cells. Wierson WA, Welker JM, Almeida MP, Mann CM, Webster DA, Torrie ME, Weiss TJ, Kambakam S, Vollbrecht MK, Lan M, McKeighan KC, Levey J, Ming Z, Wehmeier A, Mikelson CS, Haltom JA, Kwan KM, Chien CB, Balciunas D, Ekker SC, Clark KJ, Webber BR, Moriarity BS, Solin SL, Carlson DF, Dobbs DL, McGrail M, Essner J. Elife. 2020 May 15;9. pii: 53968. doi: 10.7554/eLife.53968. PubMed 32412410.
Backbone
  Vector backbone: pK
  Backbone manufacturer: Karl J. Clark
  Backbone size w/o insert (bp): 2856
  Vector type: Synthetic Biology
Growth in bacteria
  Bacterial resistance: Kanamycin, 50 μg/mL
  Growth temperature: 30°C
  Growth strain: NEB Stable
  Copy number: High Copy
Gene/Insert
  Gene/Insert name: 3x3 Stop sequence (alt name: Stop)
  Species: D. rerio (zebrafish)
  Insert size (bp): 3363
  Cloning method: Gibson Cloning
  Sequencing primers: 5′ aaaagcaagaaagaaaactagagtgg; 3′ atggctcataacaccccttg
Terms and licenses: Academic/Nonprofit Terms; Industry Terms: Not Available to Industry
Depositor comments: Secondary gene is a gamma-crystalin promoter driving NLS-mRFP. Online tools and cloning help available at <www.genesculpt.org/gtaghd/>. May work in additional species beyond those listed. Please note that some discrepancies were found between Addgene's quality control result and the depositor's provided sequence. The depositor noted that these discrepancies do NOT affect plasmid function.
How to cite: pPRISM-Stop-gcry-mRFP was a gift from Jeffrey Essner (Addgene plasmid # 117772 ; http://n2t.net/addgene:117772 ; RRID:Addgene_117772)
