[The description below was written by a language model from this plasmid's Addgene catalogue record and pLannotate feature annotations shown in this document.]
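Description:
pPRISM-Stop-gcry-mRFP is a bacterial donor plasmid for precise CRISPR-directed genomic integration by the GeneWeld method, in which a cassette is knocked into a chosen locus using short homology arms. It is built on the pK backbone, carries a high-copy ColE1/pUC-type origin, and is selected with kanamycin through an aph(3')-Ia (KanR) gene. The sequenced record is about 6.2 kb. It also contains pBluescript-derived cloning remnants (lac promoter and operator, CAP site, a lacZα fragment, a partial MCS, and T3 and T7 promoters) that reflect the vector's ancestry rather than its function in animals.

The payload, listed as a roughly 3.4 kb insert assigned to zebrafish, has two parts. The primary element is a "3x3 Stop" sequence. The name suggests stop codons repeated across the reading frames to truncate the targeted gene after integration, but the record does not spell out this design and the automated annotation does not mark the element. The secondary element is a marker in which a gamma-crystallin promoter drives NLS-tagged mRFP. The table annotates the mRFP1 coding sequence followed by a bGH polyadenylation signal, while the crystallin promoter and the NLS are known only from the depositor's comments. Gamma-crystallin promoters are lens-specific, so carriers of the integrated cassette should be identifiable by red nuclear fluorescence in the eye. Two reverse-oriented copies of the SV40 poly(A) signal with adjacent large T antigen fragments lie downstream, presumably as terminators, though the record does not give their role. Short hits such as the LEU2 and SV40 promoter fragments are probably incidental matches.

The homology arms are not part of the recorded insert, and the depositor points to online design tools for the cloning involved. The depositor also notes minor discrepancies between the quality-control sequence and the submitted sequence that do not affect function, and that the plasmid may work in species beyond those listed.
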