Features (pLannotate 1.2.2; 19 found; start..end, strand, type, name):
    457..475     -  promoter       T7 Φ3.8 promoter (fragment): weak promoter for bacteriophage T7 RNA polymerase
    532..553     +  protein_bind   CAP binding site: CAP binding activates transcription in the presence of cAMP. E. coli catabolite activator protein
    568..598     +  promoter       lac promoter: promoter for the E. coli lac operon
    606..622     +  protein_bind   lac operator: The lac repressor binds to the lac operator to inhibit transcription in E. coli. This inhibition can be relieved by adding lactose or isopropyl-β-D-thiogalactopyranoside (IPTG). lac repressor encoded by lacI
    667..685     +  promoter       T3 promoter: promoter for bacteriophage T3 RNA polymerase
    701..724     +  misc_feature   MCS (fragment): pBluescript multiple cloning site
    733..751     -  promoter       T7 promoter: promoter for bacteriophage T7 RNA polymerase
    759..914     +  CDS            lacZα (fragment): LacZα fragment of β-galactosidase; lacZ fragment
   1623..1639    +  promoter       LEU2 promoter (fragment): S. cerevisiae LEU2
   2860..3537    +  CDS            mRFP1: monomeric derivative of DsRed (Campbell et al., 2002) mammalian codon-optimized
   3547..3771    +  polyA_signal   bGH poly(A) signal: bovine growth hormone polyadenylation signal
   3775..3792    +  promoter       SV40 promoter (fragment): SV40 enhancer and early promoter
   3841..3922    -  polyA_signal   SV40 poly(A) signal: SV40 polyadenylation signal
   3945..4012    -  CDS            large T antigen (fragment): large T antigen from SV40 (simian virus 40)
   4046..4127    -  polyA_signal   SV40 poly(A) signal: SV40 polyadenylation signal
   4150..4217    -  CDS            large T antigen (fragment): large T antigen from SV40 (simian virus 40)
   4444..4462    +  promoter       T7 promoter: promoter for bacteriophage T7 RNA polymerase
   4749..5558    +  CDS            KanR: aminoglycoside phosphotransferase; aph(3')-Ia; confers resistance to kanamycin in bacteria or G418 (Geneticin®) in eukaryotes
   5701..70      +  rep_origin     ori (across the origin): high-copy-number ColE1/pMB1/pBR322/pUC origin of replication
>Addgene plasmid #117772 | pPRISM-Stop-gcry-mRFP | addgene full sequence | sequence record 227543 | Addgene NGS Result
CGGGTTTCGCCACCTCTGACTTGAGCGTCGATTTTTGTGATGCTCGTCAGGGGGGCGGAGCCTATGGAAA
AACGCCAGCAACGCGGCCTTTTTACGGTTCCTGGCCTTTTGCTGGCCTTTTGCTCACATGTTCTTTCCTG
CGTTATCCCCTGATTCTGTGGATAACCGTATTACCGCCTTTGAGTGAGCTGATACCGCTCGCCGCAGCCG
AACGACCGAGCGCAGCGAGTCAGTGAGCGAGGAAGCGGAACAGATTTAAATGGTACCGAGCAGAGGTGTA
AAAAGTACTCAAAAATTTTACTCAAGTGAAAGTACAAGTACTTAGGGAAAATTTTACTCAATTAAAAGTA
AAAGTATCTGGCTAGAATCTTACTTGAGTAAAAGTAAAAAAGTACTCCATTAAAATTGTACTTGAGTATT
AAGGAAGTAAAAGTAAAAGCAAGAAAGAAAACTAGAGTGGTCTCCCTTTAGTGAGGGTCAATTGATGGGA
GGCGTTCGGGCCACAGCGGACACGCAGGTGCGCAACGCAATTAATGTGAGTTAGCTCACTCATTAGGCAC
CCCAGGCTTTACACTTTATGCTTCCGGCTCGTATGTTGTGTGGAATTGTGAGCGGATAACAATTTCACAC
AGGAAACAGCTATGACCATGATTACGCCAAGCGCGCAATTAACCCTCACTAAAGGGAACAAAAGCTGGAG
GACCTCGAGGGGGGGCCCGGTACCCAATTCGCCCTATAGTGAGTCGTATTACGCGCGCTCACTGGCCGTC
GTTTTACAACGTCGTGACTGGGAAAACCCTGGCGTTACCCAACTTAATCGCCTTGCAGCACATCCCCCTT
TCGCCAGCTGGCGTAATAGCGAAGAGGCCCGCACCGATCGCCCTTCCCAACAGTTGCGCAGCCTGAATGG
CGAATGGACCTGCCACACTTCTATAATGATAGGTAGTAATGATTAGTAATGAGACTAGTAATTAAGTCTC
AGCCACCGTTAACTGAACATGTCAAAACCTGTGGAGACTGTTGAGATTTGATGTTCTGAAAAGATAAAGC
CTATAAATAAAATGTTGCCCAAATTTCCTGCCTGATGTTTTTCTTTGTCTTTGCTACATGGCTTTGCTGC
TCGGATCGGCTCACTCTGTGTATGCCACGTTCACTTTGTACTCTCCTTCTCACGGTAGGTTTATTATTTT
TAGATGTGCAGTTAGTTTCTGTGAAATAACACACCACACACTGATATTGTCTGTGCATTGACTTGGTGAG
TGCACATTGTTTTTGATCTTGACATATTTATATTTGATTGATCAGGTGAACTGTGTGAATCTAAAGTGCT
CCATACAGATGTTCTGCATTGAAAATATTCTCATTTTATTAGTGGAAGTGAGTGTATGCCACATCCAATC
AATTTCAGCAAACACCCCAGTATGATTTAATGCAAAAAAATGAAGGTATCAAACACGCATTACTACTTTG
CAGTTAAATATTTAACATTTATTCCAACACGAAAAAAAGCAGTAAATAACACTTTGACAAACACGTCAGG
ACATCTTATTTTTGTCACCCTCACAGGCAATTTAGTATAATATATTATATATATATATATATCATATAAT
AATATTCAGTATAATATATATATATATATCATATTATAATATTCAGTATAATATAAAACACAAACACATA
TATGTATAATATAATATAACATTTTTATTTATTGAGATGCCTCTATGGACCGTGTTATAAGAAGTAAAGA
TCAGGAGAAGTAAACATGAAGTGTAATTATGAATACTGATGTTAAATTAAGCTATGATGAGTTTTCACTG
TTAATTTACCATCTCAATTAAATGTTGATGCCTCCATGACCAAGTTAAGCAGATGAGACTGAGGACAACT
GTAGAAGACAAGATGTTCACTTTGCTGAATATAGCTGGCTTGACAGTTATCTATGACTCTATAAATATAT
ATATATTTTTTTTTTATAAAATGATTTATTTATAACTATATATCCATTTCTCAGACAGGTGCTTCATATC
CCTCACTCCCGTAGCTGTCCATGCTGGATCTGTCCCCGTTGTTTTTAAAAAGCTAAATAAGTTATTAACA
TGACTGCATCCAGCGAGCCAAACCTGTCTGGTGTACAGCTACCAGAGAAGCTTGAGATCCTAGTCACCGG
CGTTCCTAGTTCTTTAAACTGTTACAAAGTGTTTGGACCAGCAACTGAATTGCACTGTAAATTACCACAT
CAGGGTCTCCGGGGTCAACGCTGCTAAGCAATGGACTGGAAAATTTGTGACATTGAGTTTTTGGAATAAC
TGGGAATGCTGGATAACTCTTTGGGTAAAGCTATGGAACAAAAGTACCAGCATGAACTAAGAAATGACTG
TCACAGCACAACATCAAACACAATGCAAGACAAAGGTTCTCTGCTTTTGCCTTACTTGACAGAAAAAGTA
AGCTCTAGGTTCATCGCATGCAGACAGCAGCAATACATGACATATATAAAGGCTGGCTCTTTTCTCCCTT
CCATTGAACTGAAACTTCCACTCAGTCAGACTTGCGGGGGATCCACAGCCTGACTAACTCGACAAACCCC
CCCAAACCTAAGGTGAGTTGATCTTTAAGCTTTTTACATTTTCAGCTCGCATATATCAATTCGCGCGCAT
TGTCACACTAGCACCCACTAGCGGTCAGACTGCAGATTGCAGCACGAAACAGGAAGCTGACTCCACATGG
TCACATGCTCACTGAAGTGTTGACTTCCCTGACAGCTGTGCACTTTCTAAACCGGTTTTCTCATTCATTT
ACAGTTCAGCCGGAATTCACCTCGAGACCATGGCTCCAAAGAAGAAGCGTAAGGTAACCATGGCCTCCTC
CGAGGACGTCATCAAGGAGTTCATGCGCTTCAAGGTGCGCATGGAGGGCTCCGTGAACGGCCACGAGTTC
GAGATCGAGGGCGAGGGCGAGGGCCGCCCCTACGAGGGCACCCAGACCGCCAAGCTGAAGGTGACCAAGG
GCGGCCCCCTGCCCTTCGCCTGGGACATCCTGTCCCCTCAGTTCCAGTACGGCTCCAAGGCCTACGTGAA
GCACCCCGCCGACATCCCCGACTACTTGAAGCTGTCCTTCCCCGAGGGCTTCAAGTGGGAGCGCGTGATG
AACTTCGAGGACGGCGGCGTGGTGACCGTGACCCAGGACTCCTCCCTGCAGGACGGCGAGTTCATCTACA
AGGTGAAGCTGCGCGGCACCAACTTCCCCTCCGACGGCCCCGTAATGCAGAAGAAGACCATGGGCTGGGA
GGCCTCCACCGAGCGGATGTACCCCGAGGACGGCGCCCTGAAGGGCGAGATCAAGATGAGGCTGAAGCTG
AAGGACGGCGGCCACTACGACGCCGAGGTCAAGACCACCTACATGGCCAAGAAGCCCGTGCAGCTGCCCG
GCGCCTACAAGACCGACATCAAGCTGGACATCACCTCCCACAACGAGGACTACACCATCGTGGAACAGTA
CGAGCGCGCCGAGGGCCGCCACTCCACCGGCGCCTAAAGCTGTGATCTGTGCCTTCTAGTTGCCAGCCAT
CTGTTGTTTGCCCCTCCCCCGTGCCTTCCTTGACCCTGGAAGGTGCCACTCCCACTGTCCTTTCCTAATA
AAATGAGGAAATTGCATCGCATTGTCTGAGTAGGTGTCATTCTATTCTGGGGGGTGGGGTGGGGCAGGAC
AGCAAGGGGGAGGATTGGGAAGACAATAGCAGGCATGCTGGGGATGCGGTGGGCTCTATGGCTTCTGAGG
CGGAAAGAACCAAAGGGCGAATTAATTCATTGATGAGTTTGGACAAACCACAACTAGAATGCAGTGAAAA
AAATGCTTTATTTGTGAAATTTGTGATGCTATTGCTTTATTTGTAACCATTATAAGCTGCAATAAACAAG
TTAACAACAACAATTGCATTCATTTTATGTTTCAGGTTCAGGGGGAGGTGTGGGAGGTTTTTTAAAGCAA
GTAAAACCTCTACAAATGTGGTCATTGATGAGTTTGGACAAACCACAACTAGAATGCAGTGAAAAAAATG
CTTTATTTGTGAAATTTGTGATGCTATTGCTTTATTTGTAACCATTATAAGCTGCAATAAACAAGTTAAC
AACAACAATTGCATTCATTTTATGTTTCAGGTTCAGGGGGAGGTGTGGGAGGTTTTTTAAAGCAAGTAAA
ACCTCTACAAATGTGGTCATTCAGATCAATTAACCCTCACCCGGGCTAGCGATGCATGGGAGCTCTGACG
TACGTTGTCTAGCAAGGAAGTGAAGAGCTATCCGGATATATATGTATGTTATCATAACTGTACTGGCTAT
GTCAGGTGGTAATGACTGTAACGTTACGTTACTCGTTGTAGGCACGACATTGAATATGCTCTTCTCCGCT
GTGGCCCGAACGCCTCCCGCTAGCGATGGGATCTAATACGACTCACTATAGGGAGACCAAGGGAAAATAG
AATGAAGTGATCTCCAAAAAATAAGTACTTTTTGACTGTAAATAAAATTGTAAGGAGTAAAAAGTACTTT
TTTTTCTAAAAAAATGTAATTAAGTAAAAGTAAAAGTATTGATTTTTAATTGTACTCAAGTAAAGTAAAA
ATCCCCAAAAATAATACTTAAGTACAGTAATCAAGTAAAATTACTCAAGTACTTTACACCTCTGGGATCC
AGCTGCATCATGAACAATAAAACTGTCTGCTTACATAAACAGTAATACAAGGGGTGTTATGAGCCATATT
CAACGGGAAACGTCGAGGCCGCGATTAAATTCCAACATGGATGCTGATTTATATGGGTATAAATGGGCTC
GCGATAATGTCGGGCAATCAGGTGCGACAATCTATCGCTTGTATGGGAAGCCCGATGCGCCAGAGTTGTT
TCTGAAACATGGCAAAGGTAGCGTTGCCAATGATGTTACAGATGAGATGGTCAGACTAAACTGGCTGACG
GAATTTATGCCTCTTCCGACCATCAAGCATTTTATCCGTACTCCTGATGATGCATGGTTACTCACCACTG
CGATCCCCGGAAAAACAGCATTCCAGGTATTAGAAGAATATCCTGATTCAGGTGAAAATATTGTTGATGC
GCTGGCAGTGTTCCTGCGCCGGTTGCATTCGATTCCTGTTTGTAATTGTCCTTTTAACAGCGATCGCGTA
TTTCGTCTCGCTCAGGCGCAATCACGAATGAATAACGGTTTGGTTGATGCGAGTGATTTTGATGACGAGC
GTAATGGCTGGCCTGTTGAACAAGTCTGGAAAGAAATGCATAAACTTTTGCCATTCTCACCGGATTCAGT
CGTCACTCATGGTGATTTCTCACTTGATAACCTTATTTTTGACGAGGGGAAATTAATAGGTTGTATTGAT
GTTGGACGAGTCGGAATCGCAGACCGATACCAGGATCTTGCCATCCTATGGAACTGCCTCGGTGAGTTTT
CTCCTTCATTACAGAAACGGCTTTTTCAAAAATATGGTATTGATAATCCTGATATGAATAAATTGCAGTT
TCATTTGATGCTCGATGAGTTTTTCTAATCAGAATTGGTTAATTGGTTGTAACACTGGCAAAAAGGATCT
AGGTGAAGATCCTTTTTGATAATCTCATGACCAAAATCCCTTAACGTGAGTTTTCGTTCCACTGAGCGTC
AGACCCCGTAGAAAAGATCAAAGGATCTTCTTGAGATCCTTTTTTTCTGCGCGTAATCTGCTGCTTGCAA
ACAAAAAAACCACCGCTACCAGCGGTGGTTTGTTTGCCGGATCAAGAGCTACCAACTCTTTTTCCGAAGG
TAACTGGCTTCAGCAGAGCGCAGATACCAAATACTGTTCTTCTAGTGTAGCCGTAGTTAGGCCACCACTT
CAAGAACTCTGTAGCACCGCCTACATACCTCGCTCTGCTAATCCTGTTACCAGTGGCTGCTGCCAGTGGC
GATAAGTCGTGTCTTACCGGGTTGGACTCAAGACGATAGTTACCGGATAAGGCGCAGCGGTCGGGCTGAA
CGGGGGGTTCGTGCACACAGCCCAGCTTGGAGCGAACGACCTACACCGAACTGAGATACCTACAGCGTGA
GCTATGAGAAAGCGCCACGGTTCCCGAAGGGAGAAAGGCGGACAGGTATCCGGTAAGCGGCAGGGTCGGA
ACAGGAGAGCGCACGAGGGAGCTTCCAGGGGGAAACGCCTGGTATCTTTATAGTCCTGT
