>Addgene plasmid #117772 | pPRISM-Stop-gcry-mRFP | depositor partial sequence | sequence record 222269 | Backbone
TGAAGAGCTATCCGGATATATATGTATGTTATCATAACTGTACTGGCTATGTCAGGTGGTAATGACTGTA
ACGTTACGTTACTCGTTGTAGGCACGACATTGAATATGCTCTTCTCCGCTGTGGCCCGAACGCCTCCCGC
TAGCGATGGGATCTAATACGACTCACTATAGGGAGACCAAGGGAAAATAGAATGAAGTGATCTCCAAAAA
ATAAGTACTTTTTGACTGTAAATAAAATTGTAAGGAGTAAAAAGTACTTTTTTTTCTAAAAAAATGTAAT
TAAGTAAAAGTAAAAGTATTGATTTTTAATTGTACTCAAGTAAAGTAAAAATCCCCAAAAATAATACTTA
AGTACAGTAATCAAGTAAAATTACTCAAGTACTTTACACCTCTGGGATCCAGCTGCATCATGAACAATAA
AACTGTCTGCTTACATAAACAGTAATACAAGGGGTGTTATGAGCCATATTCAACGGGAAACGTCGAGGCC
GCGATTAAATTCCAACATGGATGCTGATTTATATGGGTATAAATGGGCTCGCGATAATGTCGGGCAATCA
GGTGCGACAATCTATCGCTTGTATGGGAAGCCCGATGCGCCAGAGTTGTTTCTGAAACATGGCAAAGGTA
GCGTTGCCAATGATGTTACAGATGAGATGGTCAGACTAAACTGGCTGACGGAATTTATGCCTCTTCCGAC
CATCAAGCATTTTATCCGTACTCCTGATGATGCATGGTTACTCACCACTGCGATCCCCGGAAAAACAGCA
TTCCAGGTATTAGAAGAATATCCTGATTCAGGTGAAAATATTGTTGATGCGCTGGCAGTGTTCCTGCGCC
GGTTGCATTCGATTCCTGTTTGTAATTGTCCTTTTAACAGCGATCGCGTATTTCGTCTCGCTCAGGCGCA
ATCACGAATGAATAACGGTTTGGTTGATGCGAGTGATTTTGATGACGAGCGTAATGGCTGGCCTGTTGAA
CAAGTCTGGAAAGAAATGCATAAACTTTTGCCATTCTCACCGGATTCAGTCGTCACTCATGGTGATTTCT
CACTTGATAACCTTATTTTTGACGAGGGGAAATTAATAGGTTGTATTGATGTTGGACGAGTCGGAATCGC
AGACCGATACCAGGATCTTGCCATCCTATGGAACTGCCTCGGTGAGTTTTCTCCTTCATTACAGAAACGG
CTTTTTCAAAAATATGGTATTGATAATCCTGATATGAATAAATTGCAGTTTCATTTGATGCTCGATGAGT
TTTTCTAATCAGAATTGGTTAATTGGTTGTAACACTGGCAAAAAGGATCTAGGTGAAGATCCTTTTTGAT
AATCTCATGACCAAAATCCCTTAACGTGAGTTTTCGTTCCACTGAGCGTCAGACCCCGTAGAAAAGATCA
AAGGATCTTCTTGAGATCCTTTTTTTCTGCGCGTAATCTGCTGCTTGCAAACAAAAAAACCACCGCTACC
AGCGGTGGTTTGTTTGCCGGATCAAGAGCTACCAACTCTTTTTCCGAAGGTAACTGGCTTCAGCAGAGCG
CAGATACCAAATACTGTTCTTCTAGTGTAGCCGTAGTTAGGCCACCACTTCAAGAACTCTGTAGCACCGC
CTACATACCTCGCTCTGCTAATCCTGTTACCAGTGGCTGCTGCCAGTGGCGATAAGTCGTGTCTTACCGG
GTTGGACTCAAGACGATAGTTACCGGATAAGGCGCAGCGGTCGGGCTGAACGGGGGGTTCGTGCACACAG
CCCAGCTTGGAGCGAACGACCTACACCGAACTGAGATACCTACAGCGTGAGCTATGAGAAAGCGCCACGG
TTCCCGAAGGGAGAAAGGCGGACAGGTATCCGGTAAGCGGCAGGGTCGGAACAGGAGAGCGCACGAGGGA
GCTTCCAGGGGGAAACGCCTGGTATCTTTATAGTCCTGTCGGGTTTCGCCACCTCTGACTTGAGCGTCGA
TTTTTGTGATGCTCGTCAGGGGGGCGGAGCCTATGGAAAAACGCCAGCAACGCGGCCTTTTTACGGTTCC
TGGCCTTTTGCTGGCCTTTTGCTCACATGTTCTTTCCTGCGTTATCCCCTGATTCTGTGGATAACCGTAT
TACCGCCTTTGAGTGAGCTGATACCGCTCGCCGCAGCCGAACGACCGAGCGCAGCGAGTCAGTGAGCGAG
GAAGCGGAACAGATTTAAATGGTACCGAGCAGAGGTGTAAAAAGTACTCAAAAATTTTACTCAAGTGAAA
GTACAAGTACTTAGGGAAAATTTTACTCAATTAAAAGTAAAAGTATCTGGCTAGAATCTTACTTGAGTAA
AAGTAAAAAAGTACTCCATTAAAATTGTACTTGAGTATTAAGGAAGTAAAAGTAAAAGCAAGAAAGAAAA
CTAGAGTGGTCTCCCTTTAGTGAGGGTCAATTGATGGGAGGCGTTCGGGCCACAGCGGACACGCAGGTGC
GCAACGCAATTAATGTGAGTTAGCTCACTCATTAGGCACCCCAGGCTTTACACTTTATGCTTCCGGCTCG
TATGTTGTGTGGAATTGTGAGCGGATAACAATTTCACACAGGAAACAGCTATGACCATGATTACGCCAAG
CGCGCAATTAACCCTCACTAAAGGGAACAAAAGCTGGAGGACCTCGAGGGGGGGCCCGGTACCCAATTCG
CCCTATAGTGAGTCGTATTACGCGCGCTCACTGGCCGTCGTTTTACAACGTCGTGACTGGGAAAACCCTG
GCGTTACCCAACTTAATCGCCTTGCAGCACATCCCCCTTTCGCCAGCTGGCGTAATAGCGAAGAGGCCCG
CACCGATCGCCCTTCCCAACAGTTGCGCAGCCTGAATGGCGAATGGACCTGCCACA
