>Addgene plasmid #117772 | pPRISM-Stop-gcry-mRFP | depositor partial sequence | sequence record 222270 | Insert
CTTCTATAATGATAGGTAGTAATGATTAGTAATGAGACTAGTAATTAAGTCTCAGCCACCGTTAACTGAA
CATGTCAAAACCTGTGGAGACTGTTGAGATTTGATGTTCTGAAAAGATAAAGCCTATAAATAAAATGTTG
CCCAAATTTCCTGCCTGATGTTTTTCTTTGTCTTTGCTACATGGCTTTGCTGCTCGGATCGGCTCACTCT
GTGTATGCCACGTTCACTTTGTACTCTCCTTCTCACGGTAGGTTTATTATTTTTAGATGTGCAGTTAGTT
TCTGTGAAATAACACACCACACACTGATATTGTCTGTGCATTGACTTGGTGAGTGCACATTGTTTTTGAT
CTTGACATATTTATATTTGATTGATCAGGTGAACTGTGTGAATCTAAAGTGCTCCATACAGATGTTCTGC
ATTGAAAATATTCTCATTTTATTAGTGGAAGTGAGTGTATGCCACATCCAATCAATTTCAGCAAACACCC
CAGTATGATTTAATGCAAAAAAATGAAGGTATCAAACACGCATTACTACTTTGCAGTTAAATATTTAACA
TTTATTCCAACACGAAAAAAAGCAGTAAATAACACTTTGACAAACACGTCAGGACATCTTATTTTTGTCA
CCCTCACAGGCAATTTAGTATAATATATTATATATATATATATATCATATAATAATATTCAGTATAATAT
ATATATATATATCATATTATAATATTCAGTATAATATAAAACACAAACACATATATGTATAATATAATAT
AACATTTTTATTTATTGAGATGCCTCTATGGACCGTGTTATAAGAAGTAAAGATCAGGAGAAGTAAACAT
GAAGTGTAATTATGAATACTGATGTTAAATTAAGCTATGATGAGTTTTCACTGTTAATTTACCATCTCAA
TTAAATGTTGATGCCTCCATGACCAAGTTAAGCAGATGAGACTGAGACAACTGTAGAAGACAAGATGTTC
ACTTTGCTGAATATAGCTGGCTTGACAGTTATCTATGACTCTATAAATATATATATATTTTTTTTTTTAT
AAAATGATTTATTTATAACTATATATCCATTTCTCAGACAGGTGCTTCATATCCCTCACTCCCGTAGCTG
TCCATGCTGGATCTGTCCCCGTTGTTTTTAAAAAGCTAAATAAGTTATTAACATGACTGCATCCAGCGAG
CCAAACCTGTCTGGTGTACAGCTACCAGAGAAGCTTGAGATCCTAGTCACCGGCGTTCCTAGTTCTTTAA
ACTGTTACAAAGTGTTTGGACCAGCAACTGAATTGCACTGTAAATTACCACATCAGGGTCTCCGGGGTCA
ACGCTGCTAAGCAATGGACTGGAAAATTTGTGACATTGAGTTTTTGGAATAACTGGGAATGCTGGATAAC
TCTTTGGGTAAAGCTATGGAACAAAAGTACCAGCATGAACTAAGAAATGACTGTCACAGCACAACATCAA
ACACAATGCAAGACAAAGGTTCTCTGCTTTTGCCTTACTTGACAGAAAAAGTAAGCTCTAGGTTCATCGC
ATGCAGACAGCAGCAATACATGACATATATAAAGGCTGGCTCTTTTCTCCCTTCCATTGAACTGAAACTT
CCACTCAGTCAGACTTGCGGGGGATCCACAGCCTGACTAACTCGACAAACCCCCCCAAACCTAAGGTGAG
TTGATCTTTAAGCTTTTTACATTTTCAGCTCGCATATATCAATTCGCGCGCATTGTCACACTAGCACCCA
CTAGCGGTCAGACTGCAGATTGCAGCACGAAACAGGAAGCTGACTCCACATGGTCACATGCTCACTGAAG
TGTTGACTTCCCTGACAGCTGTGCACTTTCTAAACCGGTTTTCTCATTCATTTACAGTTCAGCCGGAATT
CACCTCGAGACCATGGCTCCAAAGAAGAAGCGTAAGGTAACCATGGCCTCCTCCGAGGACGTCATCAAGG
AGTTCATGCGCTTCAAGGTGCGCATGGAGGGCTCCGTGAACGGCCACGAGTTCGAGATCGAGGGCGAGGG
CGAGGGCCGCCCCTACGAGGGCACCCAGACCGCCAAGCTGAAGGTGACCAAGGGCGGCCCCCTGCCCTTC
GCCTGGGACATCCTGTCCCCTCAGTTCCAGTACGGCTCCAAGGCCTACGTGAAGCACCCCGCCGACATCC
CCGACTACTTGAAGCTGTCCTTCCCCGAGGGCTTCAAGTGGGAGCGCGTGATGAACTTCGAGGACGGCGG
CGTGGTGACCGTGACCCAGGACTCCTCCCTGCAGGACGGCGAGTTCATCTACAAGGTGAAGCTGCGCGGC
ACCAACTTCCCCTCCGACGGCCCCGTAATGCAGAAGAAGACCATGGGCTGGGAGGCCTCCACCGAGCGGA
TGTACCCCGAGGACGGCGCCCTGAAGGGCGAGATCAAGATGAGGCTGAAGCTGAAGGACGGCGGCCACTA
CGACGCCGAGGTCAAGACCACCTACATGGCCAAGAAGCCCGTGCAGCTGCCCGGCGCCTACAAGACCGAC
ATCAAGCTGGACATCACCTCCCACAACGAGGACTACACCATCGTGGAACAGTACGAGCGCGCCGAGGGCC
GCCACTCCACCGGCGCCTAAAGCTGTGATCTGTGCCTTCTAGTTGCCAGCCATCTGTTGTTTGCCCCTCC
CCCGTGCCTTCCTTGACCCTGGAAGGTGCCACTCCCACTGTCCTTTCCTAATAAAATGAGGAAATTGCAT
CGCATTGTCTGAGTAGGTGTCATTCTATTCTGGGGGGTGGGGTGGGGCAGGACAGCAAGGGGGAGGATTG
GGAAGACAATAGCAGGCATGCTGGGGATGCGGTGGGCTCTATGGCTTCTGAGGCGGAAAGAACCAAAGGG
CGAATTAATTCATTGATGAGTTTGGACAAACCACAACTAGAATGCAGTGAAAAAAATGCTTTATTTGTGA
AATTTGTGATGCTATTGCTTTATTTGTAACCATTATAAGCTGCAATAAACAAGTTAACAACAACAATTGC
ATTCATTTTATGTTTCAGGTTCAGGGGGAGGTGTGGGAGGTTTTTTAAAGCAAGTAAAACCTCTACAAAT
GTGGTCATTGATGAGTTTGGACAAACCACAACTAGAATGCAGTGAAAAAAATGCTTTATTTGTGAAATTT
GTGATGCTATTGCTTTATTTGTAACCATTATAAGCTGCAATAAACAAGTTAACAACAACAATTGCATTCA
TTTTATGTTTCAGGTTCAGGGGGAGGTGTGGGAGGTTTTTTAAAGCAAGTAAAACCTCTACAAATGTGGT
CATTCAGATCAATTAACCCTCACCCGGGCTAGCGATGCATGGGAGCTCTGACGTACGTTGTCTAGCAAGG
AAG
